>Addgene plasmid #127236 | pCDNA3.1-V5-SPR | addgene full sequence | sequence record 246995 | Addgene NGS Result
GACGGATCGGGAGATCTCCCGATCCCCTATGGTGCACTCTCAGTACAATCTGCTCTGATGCCGCATAGTT
AAGCCAGTATCTGCTCCCTGCTTGTGTGTTGGAGGTCGCTGAGTAGTGCGCGAGCAAAATTTAAGCTACA
ACAAGGCAAGGCTTGACCGACAATTGCATGAAGAATCTGCTTAGGGTTAGGCGTTTTGCGCTGCTTCGCG
ATGTACGGGCCAGATATACGCGTTGACATTGATTATTGACTAGTTATTAATAGTAATCAATTACGGGGTC
ATTAGTTCATAGCCCATATATGGAGTTCCGCGTTACATAACTTACGGTAAATGGCCCGCCTGGCTGACCG
CCCAACGACCCCCGCCCATTGACGTCAATAATGACGTATGTTCCCATAGTAACGCCAATAGGGACTTTCC
ATTGACGTCAATGGGTGGAGTATTTACGGTAAACTGCCCACTTGGCAGTACATCAAGTGTATCATATGCC
AAGTACGCCCCCTATTGACGTCAATGACGGTAAATGGCCCGCCTGGCATTATGCCCAGTACATGACCTTA
TGGGACTTTCCTACTTGGCAGTACATCTACGTATTAGTCATCGCTATTACCATGGTGATGCGGTTTTGGC
AGTACATCAATGGGCGTGGATAGCGGTTTGACTCACGGGGATTTCCAAGTCTCCACCCCATTGACGTCAA
TGGGAGTTTGTTTTGGCACCAAAATCAACGGGACTTTCCAAAATGTCGTAACAACTCCGCCCCATTGACG
CAAATGGGCGGTAGGCGTGTACGGTGGGAGGTCTATATAAGCAGAGCTCTCTGGCTAACTAGAGAACCCA
CTGCTTACTGGCTTATCGAAATTAATACGACTCACTATAGGGAGACCCAAGCTGGCTAGTTAAGCTTACC
ATGGGTAAGCCTATCCCTAACCCTCTCCTCGGTCTCGATTCTACGGAAAACCTGTATTTTCAGGGCCCGG
ATCCGTCGACGAATTCTGCAGATATCACAAGTTTGTACAAAAAAGCAGGCTTGGAAGGAGTTCGAACCAT
GGAGGGCGGGCTGGGGCGTGCTGTGTGCTTGCTGACCGGGGCCTCCCGCGGCTTCGGCCGGACGCTGGCC
CCGCTCCTGGCCTCGCTGCTGTCGCCCGGCTCCGTGCTTGTCCTTAGCGCCCGCAACGACGAGGCACTGC
GCCAGCTGGAGGCCGAGCTGGGCGCCGAGCGGTCTGGCCTGCGCGTGGTGCGGGTGCCCGCCGACCTGGG
CGCCGAGGCCGGCTTGCAGCAGCTGCTCGGCGCCCTGCGCGAGCTCCCCCGGCCCAAGGGGCTGCAGCGA
CTGCTGCTTATCAACAACGCGGGCTCTCTTGGGGATGTGTCCAAAGGCTTCGTGGACCTGAGTGACTCCA
CTCAAGTGAACAACTACTGGGCACTGAACTTGACCTCCATGCTCTGCCTGACTTCCAGCGTCCTGAAGGC
CTTCCCGGACAGTCCTGGCCTCAACAGAACCGTGGTTAACATCTCGTCCCTCTGTGCCCTGCAACCTTTC
AAAGGCTGGGCGCTGTACTGTGCAGGAAAGGCTGCTCGTGATATGCTGTTCCAGGTCCTGGCGCTGGAGG
AACCTAATGTGAGGGTGCTGAACTATGCCCCAGGTCCTCTGGACACAGACATGCAGCAGTTGGCCCGGGA
GACCTCCGTGGACCCAGACATGCGAAAAGGGCTGCAGGAGCTGAAGGCAAAGGGGAAGCTGGTGGATTGC
AAGGTGTCAGCCCAGAAACTGCTGAGCTTACTGGAAAAGGACGAGTTCAAGTCTGGAGCCCACGTGGACT
TCTATGACAAATAGCTCGAGTGCGGCCGCAACCCAGCTTTCTTGTACAAAGTGGTGATAAACCCGCTGAT
CAGCCTCGACTGTGCCTTCTAGTTGCCAGCCATCTGTTGTTTGCCCCTCCCCCGTGCCTTCCTTGACCCT
GGAAGGTGCCACTCCCACTGTCCTTTCCTAATAAAATGAGGAAATTGCATCGCATTGTCTGAGTAGGTGT
CATTCTATTCTGGGGGGTGGGGTGGGGCAGGACAGCAAGGGGGAGGATTGGGAAGACAATAGCAGGCATG
CTGGGGATGCGGTGGGCTCTATGGCTTCTGAGGCGGAAAGAACCAGCTGGGGCTCTAGGGGGTATCCCC
[124 nt withheld, positions 2170-2293]
C
[91 nt withheld, positions 2295-2385]
A
[49 nt withheld, positions 2387-2435]
CCTTTGACGTTGGAGTCCACGTTCTTT
[37 nt withheld, positions 2463-2499]
ACCCTATCTCGGTCTATTCTTTTGATTTATAAGGGATTTTGCCGATTTCGGCCTATTGGTTAAAAAATGA
GCTGATTTAACAAAAATTTAACGCGAATTAATTCTGTGGAATGTGTGTCAGTTAGGGTGTGGAAAGTCCC
CAGGCTCCCCAGCAGGCAGAAGTATGCAAAGCATGCATCTCAATTAGTCAGCAACCAGGTGTGGAAAGTC
CCCAGGCTCCCCAGCAGGCAGAAGTATGCAAAGCATGCATCTCAATTAGTCAGCAACCATAGTCCCGCCC
CTAACTCCGCCCATCCCGCCCCTAACTCCGCCCAGTTCCGCCCATTCTCCGCCCCATGGCTGACTAATTT
TTTTTATTTATGCAGAGGCCGAGGCCGCCTCTGCCTCTGAGCTATTCCAGAAGTAGTGAGGAGGCTTTTT
TGGAGGCCTAGGCTTTTGCAAAAAGCTCCCGGGAGCTTGTATATCCATTTTCGGATCTGATCAAGAGACA
GGATGAGGATCGTTTCGCATGATTGAACAAGATGGATTGCACGCAGGTTCTCCGGCCGCTTGGGTGGAGA
GGCTATTCGGCTATGACTGGGCACAACAGACAATCGGCTGCTCTGATGCCGCCGTGTTCCGGCTGTCAGC
GCAGGGGCGCCCGGTTCTTTTTGTCAAGACCGACCTGTCCGGTGCCCTGAATGAACTGCAGGACGAGGCA
GCGCGGCTATCGTGGCTGGCCACGACGGGCGTTCCTTGCGCAGCTGTGCTCGACGTTGTCACTGAAGCGG
GAAGGGACTGGCTGCTATTGGGCGAAGTGCCGGGGCAGGATCTCCTGTCATCTCACCTTGCTCCTGCCGA
GAAAGTATCCATCATGGCTGATGCAATGCGGCGGCTGCATACGCTTGATCCGGCTACCTGCCCATTCGAC
CACCAAGCGAAACATCGCATCGAGCGAGCACGTACTCGGATGGAAGCCGGTCTTGTCGATCAGGATGATC
TGGACGAAGAGCATCAGGGGCTCGCGCCAGCCGAACTGTTCGCCAGGCTCAAGGCGCGCATGCCCGACGG
CGAGGATCTCGTCGTGACCCATGGCGATGCCTGCTTGCCGAATATCATGGTGGAAAATGGCCGCTTTTCT
GGATTCATCGACTGTGGCCGGCTGGGTGTGGCGGACCGCTATCAGGACATAGCGTTGGCTACCCGTGATA
TTGCTGAAGAGCTTGGCGGCGAATGGGCTGACCGCTTCCTCGTGCTTTACGGTATCGCCGCTCCCGATTC
GCAGCGCATCGCCTTCTATCGCCTTCTTGACGAGTTCTTCTGAGCGGGACTCTGGGGTTCGAAATGACCG
ACCAAGCGACGCCCAACCTGCCATCACGAGATTTCGATTCCACCGCCGCCTTCTATGAAAGGTTGGGCTT
CGGAATCGTTTTCCGGGACGCCGGCTGGATGATCCTCCAGCGCGGGGATCTCATGCTGGAGTTCTTCGCC
CACCCCAACTTGTTTATTGCAGCTTATAATGGTTACAAATAAAGCAATAGCATCACAAATTTCACAAATA
AAGCATTTTTTTCACTGCATTCTAGTTGTGGTTTGTCCAAACTCATCAATGTATCTTATCATGTCTGTAT
ACCGTCGACCTCTAGCTAGAGCTTGGCGTAATCATGGTCATAGCTGTTTCCTGTGTGAAATTGTTATCCG
CTCACAATTCCACACAACATACGAGCCGGAAGCATAAAGTGTAAAGCCTGGGGTGCCTAATGAGTGAGCT
AACTCACATTAATTGCGTTGCGCTCACTGCCCGCTTTCCAGTCGGGAAACCTGTCGTGCCAGCTGCATTA
ATGAATCGGCCAACGCGCGGGGAGAGGCGGTTTGCGTATTGGGCGCTCTTCCGCTTCCTCGCTCACTGAC
TCGCTGCGCTCGGTCGTTCGGCTGCGGCGAGCGGTATCAGCTCACTCAAAGGCGGTAATACGGTTATCCA
CAGAATCAGGGGATAACGCAGGAAAGAACATGTGAGCAAAAGGCCAGCAAAAGGCCAGGAACCGTAAAAA
GGCCGCGTTGCTGGCGTTTTTCCATAGGCTCCGCCCCCCTGACGAGCATCACAAAAATCGACGCTCAAGT
CAGAGGTGGCGAAACCCGACAGGACTATAAAGATACCAGGCGTTTCCCCCTGGAAGCTCCCTCGTGCGCT
CTCCTGTTCCGACCCTGCCGCTTACCGGATACCTGTCCGCCTTTCTCCCTTCGGGAAGCGTGGCGCTTTC
TCATAGCTCACGCTGTAGGTATCTCAGTTCGGTGTAGGTCGTTCGCTCCAAGCTGGGCTGTGTGCACGAA
CCCCCCGTTCAGCCCGACCGCTGCGCCTTATCCGGTAACTATCGTCTTGAGTCCAACCCGGTAAGACACG
ACTTATCGCCACTGGCAGCAGCCACTGGTAACAGGATTAGCAGAGCGAGGTATGTAGGCGGTGCTACAGA
GTTCTTGAAGTGGTGGCCTAACTACGGCTACACTAGAAGAACAGTATTTGGTATCTGCGCTCTGCTGAAG
CCAGTTACCTTCGGAAAAAGAGTTGGTAGCTCTTGATCCGGCAAACAAACCACCGCTGGTAGCGGTGGTT
TTTTTGTTTGCAAGCAGCAGATTACGCGCAGAAAAAAAGGATCTCAAGAAGATCCTTTGATCTTTTCTAC
GGGGTCTGACGCTCAGTGGAACGAAAACTCACGTTAAGGGATTTTGGTCATGAGATTATCAAAAAGGATC
TTCACCTAGATCCTTTTAAATTAAAAATGAAGTTTTAAATCAATCTAAAGTATATATGAGTAAACTTGGT
CTGACAGTTACCAATGCTTAATCAGTGAGGCACCTATCTCAGCGATCTGTCTATTTCGTTCATCCATAGT
TGCCTGACTCCCCGTCGTGTAGATAACTACGATACGGGAGGGCTTACCATCTGGCCCCAGTGCTGCAATG
ATACCGCGAGACCCACGCTCACCGGCTCCAGATTTATCAGCAATAAACCAGCCAGCCGGAAGGGCCGAGC
GCAGAAGTGGTCCTGCAACTTTATCCGCCTCCATCCAGTCTATTAATTGTTGCCGGGAAGCTAGAGTAAG
TAGTTCGCCAGTTAATAGTTTGCGCAACGTTGTTGCCATTGCTACAGGCATCGTGGTGTCACGCTCGTCG
TTTGGTATGGCTTCATTCAGCTCCGGTTCCCAACGATCAAGGCGAGTTACATGATCCCCCATGTTGTGCA
AAAAAGCGGTTAGCTCCTTCGGTCCTCCGATCGTTGTCAGAAGTAAGTTGGCCGCAGTGTTATCACTCAT
GGTTATGGCAGCACTGCATAATTCTCTTACTGTCATGCCATCCGTAAGATGCTTTTCTGTGACTGGTGAG
TACTCAACCAAGTCATTCTGAGAATAGTGTATGCGGCGACCGAGTTGCTCTTGCCCGGCGTCAATACGGG
ATAATACCGCGCCACATAGCAGAACTTTAAAAGTGCTCATCATTGGAAAACGTTCTTCGGGGCGAAAACT
CTCAAGGATCTTACCGCTGTTGAGATCCAGTTCGATGTAACCCACTCGTGCACCCAACTGATCTTCAGCA
TCTTTTACTTTCACCAGCGTTTCTGGGTGAGCAAAAACAGGAAGGCAAAATGCCGCAAAAAAGGGAATAA
GGGCGACACGGAAATGTTGAATACTCATACTCTTCCTTTTTCAATATTATTGAAGCATTTATCAGGGTTA
TTGTCTCATGAGCGGATACATATTTGAATGTATTTAGAAAAATAAACAAATAGGGGTTCCGCGCACATTT
CCCCGAAAAGTGCCACCTGACGTC
Features (pLannotate 1.2.2; 24 found; start..end, strand, type, name):
     28..80      -  misc_feature   bom (fragment): basis of mobility region from pBR322
    235..614     +  enhancer       CMV enhancer: human cytomegalovirus immediate early enhancer
    615..818     +  promoter       CMV promoter: human cytomegalovirus (CMV) immediate early promoter
    814..847     +  LTR            5' LTR (truncated) (fragment): truncated 5' long terminal repeat (LTR) from HIV-1
    863..881     +  promoter       T7 promoter: promoter for bacteriophage T7 RNA polymerase
    914..955     +  CDS            V5 tag: epitope tag from simian virus 5
    956..976     +  CDS            TEV site: tobacco etch virus (TEV) protease recognition and cleavage site
   1007..1031    +  protein_bind   attB1: mutant version of attB; recombination site for the Gateway® BP reaction BP Clonase™
   1049..1831    +  CDS            SPR: SPRE_HUMAN - Experimental evidence at protein level: Swiss-Prot protein existence level 1. Catalyzes the final one or two reductions in tetra- hydrobiopterin biosynthesis to form 5,6,7,8-tetrahydrobiopterin. From Homo sapiens (Human).
   1851..1875    -  protein_bind   attB2: mutant version of attB; recombination site for the Gateway® BP reaction BP Clonase™
   1900..2124    +  polyA_signal   bGH poly(A) signal: bovine growth hormone polyadenylation signal
   2128..2149    +  promoter       SV40 promoter (fragment): SV40 enhancer and early promoter
   2170..2598    +  rep_origin     f1 ori (sequence partly withheld): f1 bacteriophage origin of replication; arrow indicates direction of (+) strand synthesis
   2612..2941    +  promoter       SV40 promoter: SV40 enhancer and early promoter
   3008..3799    +  CDS            neo: KKA2_KLEPN - Also known as kan, nptII. Experimental evidence at protein level: Swiss-Prot protein existence level 1. Resistance to kanamycin, neomycin, paromomycin, ribostamycin, butirosin and gentamicin B. From Klebsiella pneumoniae.
   3823..3981    +  CDS            ble (fragment): BLE_KLEPN - Experimental evidence at protein level: Swiss-Prot protein existence level 1. Binding protein with a strong affinity to the bleomycin family of antibiotics. Binds to CL990; an antimitotic-antibiotic compound. From Klebsiella pneumoniae.
   3976..4097    +  polyA_signal   SV40 poly(A) signal: SV40 polyadenylation signal
   4170..4186    -  protein_bind   lac operator: The lac repressor binds to the lac operator to inhibit transcription in E. coli. This inhibition can be relieved by adding lactose or isopropyl-β-D-thiogalactopyranoside (IPTG). lac repressor encoded by lacI
   4194..4224    -  promoter       lac promoter: promoter for the E. coli lac operon
   4239..4260    -  protein_bind   CAP binding site: CAP binding activates transcription in the presence of cAMP. E. coli catabolite activator protein
   4273..4365    -  CDS            lacI (fragment): lac repressor; lacI; The lac repressor binds to the lac operator to inhibit transcription in E. coli. This inhibition can be relieved by adding lactose or isopropyl-β-D-thiogalactopyranoside (IPTG).
   4548..5136    -  rep_origin     ori: high-copy-number ColE1/pMB1/pBR322/pUC origin of replication
   5307..6167    -  CDS            AmpR: β-lactamase; bla; confers resistance to ampicillin, carbenicillin, and related antibiotics
   6168..6272    -  promoter       AmpR promoter: bla
