[The description below was written by a language model from this plasmid's Addgene catalogue record and pLannotate feature annotations shown in this document.]
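Description:
pCDNA3.1-V5-SPR is a mammalian expression plasmid built on the pCDNA3.1 backbone for producing human sepiapterin reductase (SPR, also known as SDR38C1) in eukaryotic cells. SPR is the enzyme that catalyses the final reduction steps in tetrahydrobiopterin biosynthesis. The sequenced construct is about 6.3 kb. It is maintained in E. coli as a high-copy plasmid through a ColE1/pUC-type origin with ampicillin selection from the β-lactamase gene. An f1 phage origin is also present, a standard backbone element that allows single-stranded DNA production. For selection in mammalian cells, an SV40 enhancer/early promoter drives the neomycin phosphotransferase gene, terminated by the SV40 polyadenylation signal, so that stable transfectants can be selected with G418.

The expression cassette uses the human cytomegalovirus immediate early enhancer and promoter for strong constitutive transcription, with the bovine growth hormone polyadenylation signal downstream. A T7 promoter lies between the CMV promoter and the coding region and could support in vitro transcription. The open reading frame starts with an N-terminal V5 epitope tag followed by a TEV protease recognition site, which in principle allows the tag to be cleaved off. The SPR coding sequence is flanked by attB1 and attB2 sites. This suggests the insert was introduced by Gateway recombination, although the catalogue lists the cloning method as unknown. The V5 tag allows detection or immunoprecipitation of the expressed protein with anti-V5 antibodies. Several short annotations, namely fragments of an HIV-1 LTR, ble, lacI and the bom region, are probably backbone remnants or partial matches from automated annotation rather than functional parts. The associated publication concerns ligand-protein conjugates for monitoring ligand-receptor interactions, but the record gives the plasmid's purpose only as eukaryotic expression of SPR.
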