Addgene plasmid #127236: pCDNA3.1-V5-SPR
Purpose: Eukaryotic expression of SPR
Depositing lab: Kai Johnsson. Depositing organization: Swiss Federal Institute of Technology (EPFL). Publication: Exploiting ligand-protein conjugates to monitor ligand-receptor interactions. Haruki H, Gonzalez MR, Johnsson K. PLoS One. 2012;7(5):e37598. doi: 10.1371/journal.pone.0037598. Epub 2012 May 31. PubMed 22701522.
Backbone
  Vector backbone: pCDNA3.1
  Backbone size w/o insert (bp): 5428
  Vector type: Mammalian Expression
  Selectable markers: Neomycin (select with G418)
Growth in bacteria
  Bacterial resistance: Ampicillin, 100 μg/mL
  Growth temperature: 37°C
  Growth strain: DH5alpha
  Copy number: High Copy
Gene/Insert
  Gene/Insert name: SPR
  Species: H. sapiens (human)
  Entrez Gene: SPR (a.k.a. SDR38C1)
  Promoter: CMV
  Tag / fusion protein: V5 (N terminal on insert)
  Cloning method: Unknown
  Sequencing primers: 5′ CMV_Fwd; 3′ BGH_Rev
Terms and licenses: Academic/Nonprofit Terms; Industry Terms: Not Available to Industry
How to cite: pCDNA3.1-V5-SPR was a gift from Kai Johnsson (Addgene plasmid # 127236 ; http://n2t.net/addgene:127236 ; RRID:Addgene_127236)
